>Addgene plasmid #201492 | bArr1-V5 | addgene full sequence | sequence record 395423 | Addgene NGS Result
GGCTCCGGTGCCCGTCAGTGGGCAGAGCGCACATCGCCCACAGTCCCCGAGAAGTTGGGGGGAGGGGTCG
GCAATTGAACCGGTGCCTAGAGAAGGTGGCGCGGGGTAAACTGGGAAAGTGATGTCGTGTACTGGCTCCG
CCTTTTTCCCGAGGGTGGGGGAGAACCGTATATAAGTGCAGTAGTCGCCGTGAACGTTCTTTTTCGCAAC
GGGTTTGCCGCCAGAACACAGGTAAGTGCCGTGTGTGGTTCCCGCGGGCCTGGCCTCTTTACGGGTTATG
GCCCTTGCGTGCCTTGAATTACTTCCACCTGGCTGCAGTACGTGATTCTTGATCCCGAGCTTCGGGTTGG
AAGTGGGTGGGAGAGTTCGAGGCCTTGCGCTTAAGGAGCCCCTTCGCCTCGTGCTTGAGTTGAGGCCTGG
CCTGGGCGCTGGGGCCGCCGCGTGCGAATCTGGTGGCACCTTCGCGCCTGTCTCGCTGCTTTCGATAAGT
CTCTAGCCATTTAAAATTTTTGATGACCTGCTGCGACGCTTTTTTTCTGGCAAGATAGTCTTGTAAATGC
GGGCCAAGATCTGCACACTGGTATTTCGGTTTTTGGGGCCGCGGGCGGCGACGGGGCCCGTGCGTCCCAG
CGCACATGTTCGGCGAGGCGGGGCCTGCGAGCGCGGCCACCGAGAATCGGACGGGGGTAGTCTCAAGCTG
GCCGGCCTGCTCTGGTGCCTGGCCTCGCGCCGCCGTGTATCGCCCCGCCCTGGGCGGCAAGGCTGGCCCG
GTCGGCACCAGTTGCGTGAGCGGAAAGATGGCCGCTTCCCGGCCCTGCTGCAGGGAGCTCAAAATGGAGG
ACGCGGCGCTCGGGAGAGCGGGCGGGTGAGTCACCCACACAAAGGAAAAGGGCCTTTCCGTCCTCAGCCG
TCGCTTCATGTGACTCCACGGAGTACCGGGCGCCGTCCAGGCACCTCGATTAGTTCTCGAGCTTTTGGAG
TACGTCGTCTTTAGGTTGGGGGGAGGGGTTTTATGCGATGGAGTTTCCCCACACTGAGTGGGTGGAGACT
GAAGTTAGGCCAGCTTGGCACTTGATGTAATTCTCCTTGGAATTTGCCCTTTTTGAGTTTGGATCTTGGT
TCATTCTCAAGCCTCAGACAGTGGTTCAAAGTTTTTTTCTTCCATTTCAGGTGTCGTGAGGCTAGCATCG
ATTGATCAACAAGTTTGTACAAAAAAGTTGGCATGAGCGACAAAGGGACCCGAGTGTTCAAGAAGGCCAG
TCCAAATGGAAAGCTCACCGTCTACCTGGGAAAGCGGGACTTTGTGGACCACATCGACCTCGTGGACCCT
GTGGATGGTGTGGTCCTGGTGGATCCTGAGTATCTCAAAGAGCGGAGAGTCTATGTGACGCTGACCTGCG
CCTTCCGCTATGGCCGGGAGGACCTGGATGTCCTGGGCCTGACCTTTCGCAAGGACCTGTTTGTGGCCAA
CGTACAGTCGTTCCCACCGGCCCCCGAGGACAAGAAGCCCCTGACGCGGCTGCAGGAACGCCTCATCAAG
AAGCTGGGCGAGCACGCTTACCCTTTCACCTTTGAGATCCCTCCAAACCTTCCATGTTCTGTGACACTGC
AGCCGGGGCCCGAAGACACGGGGAAGGCTTGCGGTGTGGACTATGAAGTCAAAGCCTTCTGCGCGGAGAA
TTTGGAGGAGAAGATCCACAAGCGGAATTCTGTGCGTCTGGTCATCCGGAAGGTTCAGTATGCCCCAGAG
AGGCCTGGCCCCCAGCCCACAGCCGAGACCACCAGGCAGTTCCTCATGTCGGACAAGCCCTTGCACCTAG
AAGCCTCTCTGGATAAGGAGATCTATTACCATGGAGAACCCATCAGCGTCAACGTCCACGTCACCAACAA
CACCAACAAGACGGTGAAGAAGATCAAGATCTCAGTGCGCCAGTATGCAGACATCTGCCTTTTCAACACA
GCTCAGTACAAGTGCCCTGTTGCCATGGAAGAGGCTGATGACACTGTGGCACCCAGCTCGACGTTCTGCA
AGGTCTACACACTGACCCCCTTCCTAGCCAATAACCGAGAGAAGCGGGGCCTCGCCTTGGACGGGAAGCT
CAAGCACGAAGACACGAACTTGGCCTCTAGCACCCTGTTGAGGGAAGGTGCCAACCGTGAGATCCTGGGG
ATCATTGTTTCCTACAAAGTGAAAGTGAAGCTGGTGGTGTCTCGGGGCGGCCTGTTGGGAGATCTTGCAT
CCAGCGACGTGGCCGTGGAACTGCCCTTCACCCTAATGCACCCCAAGCCCAAAGAGGAACCCCCGCATCG
GGAAGTTCCAGAGAACGAGACGCCAGTAGATACCAATCTCATAGAACTTGACACAAATGATGACGACATT
GTATTTGAGGACTTTGCTCGCCAGAGACTGAAAGGCATGAAGGATGACAAGGAGGAAGAGGAGGATGGTA
CCGGCTCTCCACAGCTCAACAACAGATACCCAACTTTCTTGTACAAAGTGGTTGATATCGGTAAGCCTAT
CCCTAACCCTCTCCTCGGTCTCGATTCTACGTAGTAATGAACTAGTCCGTAACTTGAAGTATTTCGATTT
CTTGGCTTTATATATCTTGTGGAAAGGACGAGGTGCGTGGTTTCTTTATATCATAACGCGTTAAGTCGAC
AATCAACCTCTGGATTACAAAATTTGTGAAAGATTGACTGGTATTCTTAACTATGTTGCTCCTTTTACGC
TATGTGGATACGCTGCTTTAATGCCTTTGTATCATGCTATTGCTTCCCGTATGGCTTTCATTTTCTCCTC
CTTGTATAAATCCTGGTTGCTGTCTCTTTATGAGGAGTTGTGGCCCGTTGTCAGGCAACGTGGCGTGGTG
TGCACTGTGTTTGCTGACGCAACCCCCACTGGTTGGGGCATTGCCACCACCTGTCAGCTCCTTTCCGGGA
CTTTCGCTTTCCCCCTCCCTATTGCCACGGCGGAACTCATCGCCGCCTGCCTTGCCCGCTGCTGGACAGG
GGCTCGGCTGTTGGGCACTGACAATTCCGTGGTGTTGTCGGGGAAATCATCGTCCTTTCCTTGGCTGCTC
GCCTGTGTTGCCACCTGGATTCTGCGCGGGACGTCCTTCTGCTACGTCCCTTCGGCCCTCAATCCAGCGG
ACCTTCCTTCCCGCGGCCTGCTGCCGGCTCTGCGGCCTCTTCCGCGTCTTCGCCTTCGCCCTCAGACGAG
TCGGATCTCCCTTTGGGCCGCCTCCCCGCGTCGACTTTAAGACCAATGACTTACAAGGCAGCTGTAGATC
TTAGCCACTTTTTAAAAGAAAAGGGGGGACTGGAAGGGCTAATTCACTCCCAACGAAGACAAGATCTGCT
TTTTGCTTGTACTGGGTCTCTCTGGTTAGACCAGATCTGAGCCTGGGAGCTCTCTGGCTAACTAGGGAAC
CCACTGCTTAAGCCTCAATAAAGCTTGCCTTGAGTGCTTCAAGTAGTGTGTGCCCGTCTGTTGTGTGACT
CTGGTAACTAGAGATCCCTCAGACCCTTTTAGTCAGTGTGGAAAATCTCTAGCAGTACGTATAGTAGTTC
ATGTCATCTTATTATTCAGTATTTATAACTTGCAAAGAAATGAATATCAGAGAGTGAGAGGAACTTGTTT
ATTGCAGCTTATAATGGTTACAAATAAAGCAATAGCATCACAAATTTCACAAATAAAGCATTTTTTTCAC
TGCATTCTAGTTGTGGTTTGTCCAAACTCATCAATGTATCTTATCATGTCTGGCTCTAGCTATCCCGCCC
CTAACTCCGCCCATCCCGCCCCTAACTCCGCCCAGTTCCGCCCATTCTCCGCCCCATGGCTGACTAATTT
TTTTTATTTATGCAGAGGCCGAGGCCGCCTCGGCCTCTGAGCTATTCCAGAAGTAGTGAGGAGGCTTTTT
TGGAGGCCTAGGGACGTACCCAATTCGCCCTATAGTGAGTCGTATTACGCGCGCTCACTGGCCGTCGTTT
TACAACGTCGTGACTGGGAAAACCCTGGCGTTACCCAACTTAATCGCCTTGCAGCACATCCCCCTTTCGC
CAGCTGGCGTAATAGCGAAGAGGCCCGCACCGATCGCCCTTCCCAACAGTTGCGCAGCCTGAATGGCGAA
TGGG
[124 nt withheld, positions 4135-4258]
C
[91 nt withheld, positions 4260-4350]
A
[49 nt withheld, positions 4352-4400]
CCTTTGACGTTGGAGTCCACGTTCTTT
[37 nt withheld, positions 4428-4464]
ACCCTATCTCGGTCTATTCTTTTGATTTATAAGGGATTTTGCCGATTTCGGCCTATTGGTTAAAAAATGA
GCTGATTTAACAAAAATTTAACGCGAATTTTAACAAAATATTAACGCTTACAATTTAGGTGGCACTTTTC
GGGGAAATGTGCGCGGAACCCCTATTTGTTTATTTTTCTAAATACATTCAAATATGTATCCGCTCATGAG
ACAATAACCCTGATAAATGCTTCAATAATATTGAAAAAGGAAGAGTATGAGTATTCAACATTTCCGTGTC
GCCCTTATTCCCTTTTTTGCGGCATTTTGCCTTCCTGTTTTTGCTCACCCAGAAACGCTGGTGAAAGTAA
AAGATGCTGAAGATCAGTTGGGTGCACGAGTGGGTTACATCGAACTGGATCTCAACAGCGGTAAGATCCT
TGAGAGTTTTCGCCCCGAAGAACGTTTTCCAATGATGAGCACTTTTAAAGTTCTGCTATGTGGCGCGGTA
TTATCCCGTATTGACGCCGGGCAAGAGCAACTCGGTCGCCGCATACACTATTCTCAGAATGACTTGGTTG
AGTACTCACCAGTCACAGAAAAGCATCTTACGGATGGCATGACAGTAAGAGAATTATGCAGTGCTGCCAT
AACCATGAGTGATAACACTGCGGCCAACTTACTTCTGACAACGATCGGAGGACCGAAGGAGCTAACCGCT
TTTTTGCACAACATGGGGGATCATGTAACTCGCCTTGATCGTTGGGAACCGGAGCTGAATGAAGCCATAC
CAAACGACGAGCGTGACACCACGATGCCTGTAGCAATGGCAACAACGTTGCGCAAACTATTAACTGGCGA
ACTACTTACTCTAGCTTCCCGGCAACAATTAATAGACTGGATGGAGGCGGATAAAGTTGCAGGACCACTT
CTGCGCTCGGCCCTTCCGGCTGGCTGGTTTATTGCTGATAAATCTGGAGCCGGTGAGCGTGGGTCTCGCG
GTATCATTGCAGCACTGGGGCCAGATGGTAAGCCCTCCCGTATCGTAGTTATCTACACGACGGGGAGTCA
GGCAACTATGGATGAACGAAATAGACAGATCGCTGAGATAGGTGCCTCACTGATTAAGCATTGGTAACTG
TCAGACCAAGTTTACTCATATATACTTTAGATTGATTTAAAACTTCATTTTTAATTTAAAAGGATCTAGG
TGAAGATCCTTTTTGATAATCTCATGACCAAAATCCCTTAACGTGAGTTTTCGTTCCACTGAGCGTCAGA
CCCCGTAGAAAAGATCAAAGGATCTTCTTGAGATCCTTTTTTTCTGCGCGTAATCTGCTGCTTGCAAACA
AAAAAACCACCGCTACCAGCGGTGGTTTGTTTGCCGGATCAAGAGCTACCAACTCTTTTTCCGAAGGTAA
CTGGCTTCAGCAGAGCGCAGATACCAAATACTGTTCTTCTAGTGTAGCCGTAGTTAGGCCACCACTTCAA
GAACTCTGTAGCACCGCCTACATACCTCGCTCTGCTAATCCTGTTACCAGTGGCTGCTGCCAGTGGCGAT
AAGTCGTGTCTTACCGGGTTGGACTCAAGACGATAGTTACCGGATAAGGCGCAGCGGTCGGGCTGAACGG
GGGGTTCGTGCACACAGCCCAGCTTGGAGCGAACGACCTACACCGAACTGAGATACCTACAGCGTGAGCT
ATGAGAAAGCGCCACGCTTCCCGAAGGGAGAAAGGCGGACAGGTATCCGGTAAGCGGCAGGGTCGGAACA
GGAGAGCGCACGAGGGAGCTTCCAGGGGGAAACGCCTGGTATCTTTATAGTCCTGTCGGGTTTCGCCACC
TCTGACTTGAGCGTCGATTTTTGTGATGCTCGTCAGGGGGGCGGAGCCTATGGAAAAACGCCAGCAACGC
GGCCTTTTTACGGTTCCTGGCCTTTTGCTGGCCTTTTGCTCACATGTTCTTTCCTGCGTTATCCCCTGAT
TCTGTGGATAACCGTATTACCGCCTTTGAGTGAGCTGATACCGCTCGCCGCAGCCGAACGACCGAGCGCA
GCGAGTCAGTGAGCGAGGAAGCGGAAGAGCGCCCAATACGCAAACCGCCTCTCCCCGCGCGTTGGCCGAT
TCATTAATGCAGCTGGCACGACAGGTTTCCCGACTGGAAAGCGGGCAGTGAGCGCAACGCAATTAATGTG
AGTTAGCTCACTCATTAGGCACCCCAGGCTTTACACTTTATGCTTCCGGCTCGTATGTTGTGTGGAATTG
TGAGCGGATAACAATTTCACACAGGAAACAGCTATGACCATGATTACGCCAAGCGCGCAATTAACCCTCA
CTAAAGGGAACAAAAGCTGGAGCTGCAAGCTTAATGTAGTCTTATGCAATACTCTTGTAGTCTTGCAACA
TGGTAACGATGAGTTAGCAACATGCCTTACAAGGAGAGAAAAAGCACCGTGCATGCCGATTGGTGGAAGT
AAGGTGGTACGATCGTGCCTTATTAGGAAGGCAACAGACGGGTCTGACATGGATTGGACGAACCACTGAA
TTGCCGCATTGCAGAGATATTGTATTTAAGTGCCTAGCTCGATACATAAACGGGTCTCTCTGGTTAGACC
AGATCTGAGCCTGGGAGCTCTCTGGCTAACTAGGGAACCCACTGCTTAAGCCTCAATAAAGCTTGCCTTG
AGTGCTTCAAGTAGTGTGTGCCCGTCTGTTGTGTGACTCTGGTAACTAGAGATCCCTCAGACCCTTTTAG
TCAGTGTGGAAAATCTCTAGCAGTGGCGCCCGAACAGGGACTTGAAAGCGAAAGGGAAACCAGAGGAGCT
CTCTCGACGCAGGACTCGGCTTGCTGAAGCGCGCACGGCAAGAGGCGAGGGGCGGCGACTGGTGAGTACG
CCAAAAATTTTGACTAGCGGAGGCTAGAAGGAGAGAGATGGGTGCGAGAGCGTCAGTATTAAGCGGGGGA
GAATTAGATCGCGATGGGAAAAAATTCGGTTAAGGCCAGGGGGAAAGAAAAAATATAAATTAAAACATAT
AGTATGGGCAAGCAGGGAGCTAGAACGATTCGCAGTTAATCCTGGCCTGTTAGAAACATCAGAAGGCTGT
AGACAAATACTGGGACAGCTACAACCATCCCTTCAGACAGGATCAGAAGAACTTAGATCATTATATAATA
CAGTAGCAACCCTCTATTGTGTGCATCAAAGGATAGAGATAAAAGACACCAAGGAAGCTTTAGACAAGAT
AGAGGAAGAGCAAAACAAAAGTAAGACCACCGCACAGCAAGCGGCCGCTGATCTTCAGACCTGGAGGAGG
AGATATGAGGGACAATTGGAGAAGTGAATTATATAAATATAAAGTAGTAAAAATTGAACCATTAGGAGTA
GCACCCACCAAGGCAAAGAGAAGAGTGGTGCAGAGAGAAAAAAGAGCAGTGGGAATAGGAGCTTTGTTCC
TTGGGTTCTTGGGAGCAGCAGGAAGCACTATGGGCGCAGCGTCAATGACGCTGACGGTACAGGCCAGACA
ATTATTGTCTGGTATAGTGCAGCAGCAGAACAATTTGCTGAGGGCTATTGAGGCGCAACAGCATCTGTTG
CAACTCACAGTCTGGGGCATCAAGCAGCTCCAGGCAAGAATCCTGGCTGTGGAAAGATACCTAAAGGATC
AACAGCTCCTGGGGATTTGGGGTTGCTCTGGAAAACTCATTTGCACCACTGCTGTGCCTTGGAATGCTAG
TTGGAGTAATAAATCTCTGGAACAGATTTGGAATCACACGACCTGGATGGAGTGGGACAGAGAAATTAAC
AATTACACAAGCTTAATACACTCCTTAATTGAAGAATCGCAAAACCAGCAAGAAAAGAATGAACAAGAAT
TATTGGAATTAGATAAATGGGCAAGTTTGTGGAATTGGTTTAACATAACAAATTGGCTGTGGTATATAAA
ATTATTCATAATGATAGTAGGAGGCTTGGTAGGTTTAAGAATAGTTTTTGCTGTACTTTCTATAGTGAAT
AGAGTTAGGCAGGGATATTCACCATTATCGTTTCAGACCCACCTCCCAACCCCGAGGGGACCCATGCATT
GCATCTCAATTAGTCAGCAACCAGGTGTGGAAAGTCCCCAGGCTCCCCAGCAGGCAGAAGTATGCAAAGC
ATGCGTCTCAATTAGTCAGCAACCATAGTCCCGCCCCTAACTCCGCCCATCCCGCCCCTAACTCCGCCCA
GTTCCGCCCATTCTCCGCCCCATGGCTGACTAATTTTTTTTATTTATGCAGAGGCCGAGGCCGCCTCGGC
CTCTGAGCTATTCCAGAAGTAGTGAGGAGGCTTTTTTGGAGGCCTAGGCTTTTGCAAAAAGCTTTCTAGA
GGTACCACCGGAGCTTACCATGACCGAGTACAAGCCCACGGTGCGCCTCGCCACCCGCGACGACGTCCCC
AGGGCCGTACGCACCCTCGCCGCCGCGTTCGCCGACTACCCCGCCACGCGCCACACCGTCGATCCGGACC
GCCACATCGAGCGGGTCACCGAGCTGCAAGAACTCTTCCTCACGCGCGTCGGGCTCGACATCGGCAAGGT
GTGGGTCGCGGACGACGGCGCCGCCGTGGCGGTCTGGACCACGCCGGAGAGCGTCGAAGCGGGGGCGGTG
TTCGCCGAGATCGGCCCGCGCATGGCCGAGTTGAGCGGTTCCCGGCTGGCCGCGCAGCAACAGATGGAAG
GCCTCCTGGCGCCGCACCGGCCCAAGGAGCCCGCGTGGTTCCTGGCCACCGTCGGCGTCTCGCCCGACCA
CCAGGGCAAGGGTCTGGGCAGCGCCGTCGTGCTCCCCGGAGTGGAGGCGGCCGAGCGCGCCGGGGTGCCC
GCCTTCCTGGAGACCTCCGCGCCCCGCAACCTCCCCTTCTACGAGCGGCTCGGCTTCACCGTCACCGCCG
ACGTCGAGGTGCCCGAAGGACCGCGCACCTGGTGCATGACCCGCAAGCCCGGTGCCAGTTAACGAATTCT
AGATCTTGAGACAAATGGCAGTATTCATCCACAATTTTAAAAGAAAAGGGGGGATTGGGGGGTACAGTGC
AGGGGAAAGAATAGTAGACATAATAGCAACAGACATACAAACTAAAGAATTACAAAAACAAATTACAAAA
ATTCAAAATTTTCGGGTTTATTACAGGGACAGCAGAGATCCACTTTGGCGCCGGCTCGAGGCCTGCAGGT
GCAAAGATGGATAAAGTTTTAAACAGAGAGGAATCTTTGCAGCTAATGGACCTTCTAGGTCTTGAAAGGA
GTGGGAATT
Features (pLannotate 1.2.2; 34 found; start..end, strand, type, name):
      1..1179    +  promoter       EF-1α promoter: strong constitutive promoter for human elongation factor EF-1α
   1200..1217    +  protein_bind   attB1 (fragment): mutant version of attB; core recombination site for the Gateway® BP reaction BP Clonase™
   1223..2476    +  CDS            ARRB1: ARRB1_HUMAN - Also known as ARR1. Experimental evidence at protein level: Swiss-Prot protein existence level 1. Functions in regulating agonist-mediated G-protein coupled receptor (GPCR) signaling by mediating both receptor desensitization and resensitization processes. During homologous desensitization, beta- arrestins bind to the GPRK-phosphorylated receptor and sterically preclude its coupling to the cognate G-protein; the binding appears to require additional receptor determinants exposed only in the active receptor conformation. The beta-arrestins target many receptors for internalization
   2478..2502    -  protein_bind   attB2: mutant version of attB; recombination site for the Gateway® BP reaction BP Clonase™
   2510..2551    +  CDS            V5 tag: epitope tag from simian virus 5
   2567..2619    +  promoter       U6 promoter (fragment): RNA polymerase III promoter for human U6 snRNA
   2661..3249    +  misc_feature   WPRE: woodchuck hepatitis virus posttranscriptional regulatory element
   3300..3319    +  misc_feature   cPPT/CTS (fragment): central polypurine tract and central termination sequence of HIV-1
   3321..3554    +  LTR            3' LTR (ΔU3): self-inactivating 3' long terminal repeat (LTR) from HIV-1
   3632..3753    +  polyA_signal   SV40 poly(A) signal: SV40 polyadenylation signal
   3793..3928    +  rep_origin     SV40 ori: SV40 origin of replication
   3949..3967    -  promoter       T7 promoter: promoter for bacteriophage T7 RNA polymerase
   3975..4130    +  CDS            lacZα (fragment): LacZα fragment of β-galactosidase; lacZ fragment
   4135..4563    +  rep_origin     f1 ori (sequence partly withheld): f1 bacteriophage origin of replication; arrow indicates direction of (+) strand synthesis
   4616..4720    +  promoter       AmpR promoter: bla
   4721..5581    +  CDS            AmpR: β-lactamase; bla; confers resistance to ampicillin, carbenicillin, and related antibiotics
   5752..6340    +  rep_origin     ori: high-copy-number ColE1/pMB1/pBR322/pUC origin of replication
   6523..6615    +  CDS            lacI (fragment): lac repressor; lacI; The lac repressor binds to the lac operator to inhibit transcription in E. coli. This inhibition can be relieved by adding lactose or isopropyl-β-D-thiogalactopyranoside (IPTG).
   6628..6649    +  protein_bind   CAP binding site: CAP binding activates transcription in the presence of cAMP. E. coli catabolite activator protein
   6664..6694    +  promoter       lac promoter: promoter for the E. coli lac operon
   6702..6718    +  protein_bind   lac operator: The lac repressor binds to the lac operator to inhibit transcription in E. coli. This inhibition can be relieved by adding lactose or isopropyl-β-D-thiogalactopyranoside (IPTG). lac repressor encoded by lacI
   6763..6781    +  promoter       T3 promoter: promoter for bacteriophage T3 RNA polymerase
   6809..7035    +  promoter       RSV promoter: Rous sarcoma virus enhancer/promoter
   7036..7216    +  LTR            5' LTR (truncated): truncated 5' long terminal repeat (LTR) from HIV-1
   7263..7388    +  misc_feature   HIV-1 Ψ: packaging signal of human immunodeficiency virus type 1
   7372..7735    +  CDS            HIV-1 gag (fragment): gag protein from human immunodeficiency virus 1; gag
   7881..8114    +  misc_feature   RRE: The Rev response element (RRE) of HIV-1 allows for Rev-dependent mRNA export from the nucleus to the cytoplasm.
   8491..8517    +  CDS            Rev (fragment): human immunodeficiency virus 1 (HIV-1) Rev protein; rev; enhances nuclear export of unspliced and incompletely spliced viral mRNAs
   8524..8547    +  promoter       SV40 promoter (fragment): SV40 early promoter
   8548..8619    +  promoter       SV40 promoter (fragment): SV40 enhancer and early promoter
   8643..8778    +  rep_origin     SV40 ori: SV40 origin of replication
   8824..9420    +  CDS            PuroR (fragment): puromycin N-acetyltransferase; pac from Streptomyces; confers resistance to puromycin
   9469..9586    +  misc_feature   cPPT/CTS: central polypurine tract and central termination sequence of HIV-1
   9651..9717    +  CDS            small t antigen (fragment): SV40 (simian virus 40) small t antigen
