[The description below was written by a language model from this plasmid's Addgene catalogue record and pLannotate feature annotations shown in this document.]
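Description:
bArr1-V5 is a lentiviral mammalian expression plasmid built on the pLX317 backbone and carrying human beta-arrestin1 (ARRB1) fused to a C-terminal V5 epitope tag. The open reading frame was introduced by Gateway cloning, so it is flanked by attB1 and attB2 recombination sites. The V5 tag lies just downstream of attB2, meaning the tag is supplied by the vector and read through the recombination scar. Expression is driven by the strong constitutive EF-1α promoter, and a WPRE downstream of the cassette enhances transcript stability and expression. A separate SV40 early promoter drives a puromycin N-acetyltransferase gene, allowing selection of transduced or transfected mammalian cells.

The viral framework is that of a third-generation, self-inactivating HIV-1 vector. An RSV promoter fused to a truncated 5' LTR produces the genomic RNA in packaging cells. This is followed by the Ψ packaging signal with a partial gag sequence, the Rev response element for Rev-dependent nuclear export, and a cPPT/CTS to aid nuclear import. A ΔU3 3' LTR inactivates LTR promoter activity after integration, and an SV40 poly(A) signal lies beyond it. In bacteria the plasmid is maintained through a high-copy ColE1/pUC-type origin and ampicillin resistance, and an f1 origin is also present. Several short annotated fragments (U6, lacZα, lacI, small t antigen) appear to be backbone remnants rather than functional elements.

The sequenced record is 9,723 nt, slightly smaller than the listed backbone size, which probably includes the Gateway cassette replaced on recombination. The construct was made for expressing V5-tagged beta-arrestin1 in work developing a V5-directed nanobody as an intracellular biosensor of GPCR signalling.
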