Addgene plasmid #201492: bArr1-V5
Purpose: Expression of the beta-arrestin1 containing a C-terminal V5 tag.
Depositing lab: Patrick Giguère. Depositing organization: University of Ottawa. Publication: Development of a V5-tag-directed nanobody and its implementation as an intracellular biosensor of GPCR signalling. Zeghal M, Matte K, Venes A, Patel S, Laroche G, Sarvan S, Joshi M, Rain JC, Couture JF, Giguere PM. J Biol Chem. 2023 Jul 28:105107. doi: 10.1016/j.jbc.2023.105107. PubMed 37517699.
Backbone
  Vector backbone: pLX317
  Backbone manufacturer: Broad Institute
  Backbone size w/o insert (bp): 10065
  Vector type: Mammalian Expression, Lentiviral
  Selectable markers: Puromycin
Growth in bacteria
  Bacterial resistance: Ampicillin, 100 μg/mL
  Growth temperature: 37°C
  Growth strain: NEB Stable
  Copy number: High Copy
Gene/Insert
  Gene/Insert name: bArr1-V5
  Species: H. sapiens (human)
  Insert size (bp): 1332
  Entrez Gene: ARRB1 (a.k.a. ARB1, ARR1)
  Promoter: EF1a
  Tag / fusion protein: V5 (C terminal on insert)
  Cloning method: Gateway Cloning
  Sequencing primers: 5′ EF1F; 3′ WPRE-R
Resource information
  A portion of this plasmid was derived from a plasmid made by: H. sapiens (human)
Terms and licenses: Academic/Nonprofit Terms; Industry Terms: Not Available to Industry
How to cite: bArr1-V5 was a gift from Patrick Giguère (Addgene plasmid # 201492 ; http://n2t.net/addgene:201492 ; RRID:Addgene_201492)
